Addgene plasmid #104848: pMP71-HLA-B15-His
Purpose: HLA-B150101 cloned as a His tag
Depositing lab: Sébastien Walchli. Depositing organization: Oslo University Hospital Radiumhospitalet.
Backbone
  Vector backbone: pMP71
  Backbone size w/o insert (bp): 5000
  Total vector size (bp): 6750
  Modifications to backbone: converted to become Gateway compatible, see this paper: PMID: 22132171
  Vector type: Mammalian Expression, Retroviral
Growth in bacteria
  Bacterial resistance: Ampicillin, 100 μg/mL
  Growth temperature: 37°C
  Growth strain: NEB Stable
  Copy number: High Copy
Gene/Insert
  Gene/Insert name: major histocompatibility complex, class I, B (alt name: HLA-B150101)
  Species: H. sapiens (human)
  Mutation: 2 differences compared to original B15: L2->R and M4-> T, no change was observed on final product.
  Entrez Gene: HLA-B (a.k.a. AS, B-4901, HLAB)
  Promoter: LTR
  Tag / fusion protein: his (C terminal on insert)
  Cloning method: Gateway Cloning
  Sequencing primers: 5′ T7; 3′ none
Terms and licenses: Academic/Nonprofit Terms; Industry Terms: Not Available to Industry
How to cite: pMP71-HLA-B15-His was a gift from Sébastien Walchli (Addgene plasmid # 104848 ; http://n2t.net/addgene:104848 ; RRID:Addgene_104848)
