[The description below was written by a language model from this plasmid's Addgene catalogue record and pLannotate feature annotations shown in this document.]
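Description:
pMP71-HLA-B15-His is a gammaretroviral mammalian expression vector of about 6.75 kb, built on a pMP71 backbone that was modified to be Gateway compatible. It carries the human MHC class I heavy chain HLA-B, allele B*15:01, fused at its C terminus to a polyhistidine tag. The plasmid is propagated in E. coli through a high-copy ColE1/pUC-type origin and selected with ampicillin via the β-lactamase gene. Fragments of lac, rop, bom and lacZα sequences in the bacterial portion appear to be backbone remnants.

The retroviral cassette is framed by murine leukemia virus-type long terminal repeats, and the 5′ LTR is the recorded promoter for the insert. Downstream of it lie the gammaretrovirus core encapsidation signal, which allows the transcript to be packaged into virions, a short gag-derived fragment, and a small pol fragment containing a splice acceptor. A T7 promoter, listed as the 5′ sequencing primer site, precedes the attB1 site. The HLA-B coding sequence with its His tag sits between attB1 and attB2, consistent with insertion by Gateway recombination. A V5 tag fragment lies beyond attB2 and is therefore unlikely to be part of the product. A WPRE follows, with flanking woodchuck hepatitis virus sequences annotated as S and X fragments, and serves to enhance transcript stability and expression ahead of the 3′ LTR. A β-globin poly(A) fragment is also annotated there.

The insert differs from the reference allele at two residues (L2R and M4T), which the depositor reports had no observed effect on the final product. The record gives no application beyond providing His-tagged HLA-B*15:01, but the design suits stable retroviral transduction of mammalian cells to express this allele.
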