Features (pLannotate 1.2.2; 26 found; start..end, strand, type, name):
     23..469     +  LTR            LTR: long terminal repeat from Moloney murine leukemia virus
    631..732     +  ncRNA          Gammaretro CES: Accession: RF00374 - Gammaretrovirus core encapsidation signal
    772..975     +  CDS            GGAG_MLVAV (fragment): Experimental evidence at protein level: Swiss-Prot protein existence level 1. Plays a role in viral particle release. Presumably acts by facilitating the fission of the virion bud at the cell surface (PubMed:17267509, PubMed:22828015). May prevent the antiviral activity of murine APOBEC3 (PubMed:25505062, PubMed:23671100, PubMed:20702647). From AKV murine leukemia virus (AKR (endogenous) murine leukemia virus).
   1001..1026    +  misc_feature   pol region (fragment): Moloney murine leukemia virus (MMLV) pol region containing the splice acceptor site
   1036..1054    +  promoter       T7 promoter: promoter for bacteriophage T7 RNA polymerase
   1086..1110    +  protein_bind   attB1: mutant version of attB; recombination site for the Gateway® BP reaction BP Clonase™
   1131..2216    +  CDS            HLA-B: HLAB_HUMAN - Also known as HLAB. Experimental evidence at protein level: Swiss-Prot protein existence level 1. Allele B*67:01: Displays peptides sharing a common signature motif, namely a Pro residue at position 2 and Leu anchor residue at the C-terminus. From Homo sapiens (Human).
   2217..2233    +  CDS            7xHis (fragment): 6xHis affinity tag
   2260..2284    -  protein_bind   attB2: mutant version of attB; recombination site for the Gateway® BP reaction BP Clonase™
   2310..2331    +  CDS            V5 tag (fragment): epitope tag from simian virus 5
   2338..2397    +  CDS            S (fragment): HBSAG_WHV6 - Experimental evidence at transcript level: Swiss-Prot protein existence level 2. The middle envelope protein plays an important role in the budding of the virion. It is involved in the induction of budding in a nucleocapsid independent way. In this process the majority of envelope proteins bud to form subviral lipoprotein particles of 22 nm of diameter that do not contain a nucleocapsid (By similarity). From Woodchuck hepatitis B virus (isolate w64/pWS23) (WHV).
   2529..2932    +  misc_feature   WPRE: woodchuck hepatitis virus posttranscriptional regulatory element
   2939..3235    +  CDS            X (fragment): X_WHV1 - Experimental evidence at protein level: Swiss-Prot protein existence level 1. Multifunctional protein that plays a role in silencing host antiviral defenses and promoting viral transcription. Does not seem to be essential for HBV infection. May be directly involved in development of cirrhosis and liver cancer (hepatocellular carcinoma). Most of cytosolic activities involve modulation of cytosolic calcium. The effect on apoptosis is controversial depending on the cell types in which the studies have been conducted. May induce apoptosis by localizing in mitochondria and causing loss of
   3264..3371    +  polyA_signal   β-globin poly(A) (fragment): human β-globin polyadenylation signal
   3438..4028    +  LTR            LTR: long terminal repeat from Moloney murine leukemia virus
   4077..4093    -  protein_bind   lac operator: The lac repressor binds to the lac operator to inhibit transcription in E. coli. This inhibition can be relieved by adding lactose or isopropyl-β-D-thiogalactopyranoside (IPTG). lac repressor encoded by lacI
   4101..4131    -  promoter       lac promoter: promoter for the E. coli lac operon
   4146..4167    -  protein_bind   CAP binding site: CAP binding activates transcription in the presence of cAMP. E. coli catabolite activator protein
   4180..4272    -  CDS            lacI (fragment): lac repressor; lacI; The lac repressor binds to the lac operator to inhibit transcription in E. coli. This inhibition can be relieved by adding lactose or isopropyl-β-D-thiogalactopyranoside (IPTG).
   4455..5043    -  rep_origin     ori: high-copy-number ColE1/pMB1/pBR322/pUC origin of replication
   5214..6074    -  CDS            AmpR: β-lactamase; bla; confers resistance to ampicillin, carbenicillin, and related antibiotics
   6075..6179    -  promoter       AmpR promoter: bla
   6274..6309    +  CDS            rop (fragment): Rop protein, which maintains plasmids at low copy number; rop
   6411..6510    +  misc_feature   bom (fragment): basis of mobility region from pBR322
   6516..6673    -  CDS            lacZα (fragment): LacZα fragment of β-galactosidase; lacZ fragment
   6681..13      +  LTR            3' LTR (ΔU3) (fragment) (across the origin): self-inactivating 3' long terminal repeat (LTR) from Moloney murine leukemia virus
>Addgene plasmid #104848 | pMP71-HLA-B15-His | addgene full sequence | sequence record 201600 | Addgene NGS Result
GGTTAGGAACAGAGAGACAGCAGAATATGGGCCAAACAGGATATCTGTGGTAAGCAGTTCCTGCCCCGGC
TCAGGGCCAAGAACAGTTGGAACAGCAGAATATGGGCCAAACAGGATATCTGTGGTAAGCAGTTCCTGCC
CCGGCTCAGGGCCAAGAACAGATGGTCCCCAGATGCGGTCCCGCCCTCAGCAGTTTCTAGAGAACCATCA
GATGTTTCCAGGGTGCCCCAAGGACCTGAAATGACCCTGTGCCTTATTTGAACTAACCAATCAGTTCGCT
TCTCGCTTCTGTTCGCGCGCTTCTGCTCCCCGAGCTCAATAAAAGAGCCCACAACCCCTCACTCGGCGCG
CCAGTCCTCCGATAGACTGCGTCGCCCGGGTACCCGTATTCCCAATAAAGCCTCTTGCTGTTTGCATCCG
AATCGTGGACTCGCTGATCCTTGGGAGGGTCTCCTCAGATTGATTGACTGCCCACCTCGGGGGTCTTTCA
TTTGGAGGTTCCACCGAGATTTGGAGACCCCTGCCCAGGGACCACCGACCCCCCCGCCGGGAGGTAAGCT
GGCCAGCGGTCGTTTCGTGTCTGTCTCTGTCTTTGTGCGTGTTTGTGCCGGCATCTAATGTTTGCGCCTG
CGTCTGTACTAGTTGGCTAACTAGATCTGTATCTGGCGGTCCCGCGGAAGAACTGACGAGTTCGTATTCC
CGGCCGCAGCCCCTGGGAGACGTCCCAGCGGCCTCGGGGGCCCGTTTTGTGGCCCATTCTGTATCAGTTA
ACCTACCCGAGTCGGACTTTTTGGAGCTCCGCCACTGTCCGAGGGGTACGTGGCTTTGTTGGGGGACGAG
AGACAGAGACACTTCCCGCCCCCGTCTGAATTTTTGCTTTCGGTTTTACGCCGAAACCGCGCCGCGCGTC
TTGTCTGCTGCAGCATCGTTCTGTGTTGTCTCTGTCTGACTGTGTTTCTGTATTTGTCTGAAAATTAGCT
CGACAAAGTTAAGTAATAGTCCCTCTCTCCAAGCTCACTTACAGGCGGCCTCGAGTAATACGACTCACTA
TAGGGAGACCCAAGCTGGCTAGGTAAGCTTGATCAACAAGTTTGTACAAAAAAGCAGGCTCCGCGGCCGC
CCCCTTCACCATGCTGGTCATGGCGCCCCGAACCGTCCTCCTGCTGCTCTCGGGAGCCCTGGCCCTGACC
GAGACCTGGGCCGGCTCCCACTCCATGAGGTATTTCTACACCGCCATGTCCCGGCCCGGCCGCGGGGAGC
CCCGCTTCATCGCAGTGGGCTACGTGGACGACACCCAGTTCGTGAGGTTCGACAGCGACGCCGCGAGTCC
GAGGATGGCGCCCCGGGCGCCATGGATAGAGCAGGAGGGGCCGGAGTATTGGGACCGGGAGACACAGATC
TCCAAGACCAACACACAGACTTACCGAGAGAGCCTGCGGAACCTGCGCGGCTACTACAACCAGAGCGAGG
CCGGGTCTCACACCCTCCAGAGGATGTACGGCTGCGACGTGGGGCCGGACGGGCGCCTCCTCCGCGGGCA
TGACCAGTCCGCCTACGACGGCAAGGATTACATCGCCCTGAACGAGGACCTGAGCTCCTGGACCGCGGCG
GACACGGCGGCTCAGATCACCCAGCGCAAGTGGGAGGCGGCCCGTGAGGCGGAGCAGTGGAGAGCCTACC
TGGAGGGCCTGTGCGTGGAGTGGCTCCGCAGATACCTGGAGAACGGGAAGGAGACGCTGCAGCGCGCGGA
CCCCCCAAAGACACATGTGACCCACCACCCCATCTCTGACCATGAGGCCACCCTGAGGTGCTGGGCCCTG
GGCTTCTACCCTGCGGAGATCACACTGACCTGGCAGCGGGATGGCGAGGACCAAACTCAGGACACCGAGC
TTGTGGAGACCAGACCAGCAGGAGATAGAACCTTCCAGAAGTGGGCAGCTGTGGTGGTGCCTTCTGGAGA
AGAGCAGAGATACACATGCCATGTACAGCATGAGGGGCTGCCGAAGCCCCTCACCCTGAGATGGGAGCCA
TCTTCCCAGTCCACCATCCCCATCGTGGGCATTGTTGCTGGCCTGGCTGTCCTAGCAGTTGTGGTCATCG
GAGCTGTGGTCGCTACTGTGATGTGTAGGAGGAAGAGCTCAGGTGGAAAAGGAGGGAGCTACTCTCAGGC
TGCGTCCAGCGACAGTGCCCAGGGCTCTGATGTGTCTCTCACAGCTCATCACCATCACCATCATTGACTC
GAGAAGGGTGGGCGCGCCGACCCAGCTTTCTTGTACAAAGTGGTTGATCTAGAGGGCCCGCGGTTCGAAG
GTAAGCCTATCCCTAACCCTCAATTCGAGCATCTTACCGCCATTTATTCCCATATTTGTTCTGTTTTTCT
TGATTTGGGTATACATTTAAATGTTAATAAAACAAAATGGTGGGGCAATCATTTACATTTTATGGGATAT
GTAATTACTAGTTCAGGTGTATTGCCACAAGACAAACATGTTAAGAAACTTTCCCGTTATTTACGCTCTG
TTCCTGTTAATCAACCTCTGGATTACAAAATTTGTGAAAGATTGACTGATATTCTTAACTATGTTGCTCC
TTTTACGCTGTGTGGATATGCTGCTTTAATGCCTCTGTATCATGCTATTGCTTCCCGTACGGCTTTCGTT
TTCTCCTCCTTGTATAAATCCTGGTTGCTGTCTCTTTATGAGGAGTTGTGGCCCGTTGTCCGTCAACGTG
GCGTGGTGTGCTCTGTGTTTGCTGACGCAACCCCCACTGGCTGGGGCATTGCCACCACCTGTCAACTCCT
TTCTGGGACTTTCGCTTTCCCCCTCCCGATCGCCACGGCAGAACTCATCGCCGCCTGCCTTGCCCGCTGC
TGGACAGGGGCTAGGTTGCTGGGCACTGATAATTCCGTGGTGTTGTCGGGGAAGCTGACGTCCTTTCCAT
GGCTGCTCGCCTGTGTTGCCAACTGGATCCTGCGCGGGACGTCCTTCTGCTACGTCCCTTCGGCTCTCAA
TCCAGCGGACCTCCCTTCCCGAGGCCTTCTGCCGGTTCTGCGGCCTCTCCCGCGTCTTCGCTTTCGGCCT
CCGACGAGTCGGATCTCCCTTTGGGCCGCCTCCCCGCCTGTTTCGCCTCGGCGTCCGGTCCGTGTTGCTT
GGTCGTCACCTGTGCAGAATTGCGAACCATGGATTCCACCGTGAACTTTGTCTCCTGGCATGCAAATCGT
CAACTTGGCATGCCAAGAATAATTCGGATCCAAGCTTAGGCCTGCTCGCTTTCTTGCTGTCCCATTTCTA
TTAAAGGTTCCTTTGTTCCCTAAGTCCAACTACTAAACTGGGGGATATTATGAAGGGCCTTGAGCATCTG
GATTCTGCCTAGCGCTAAGCTTAACACGAGCCATAGATAGAATAAAAGATTTTATTTAGTCTCCAGAAAA
AGGGGGGAATGAAAGACCCCACCTGTAGGTTTGGCAAGCTAGCTTAAGTAACGCCATTTTGCAAGGCATG
GAAAATACATAACTGAGAATAGAGAAGTTCAGATCAAGGTTAGGAACAGAGAGACAGCAGAATATGGGCC
AAACAGGATATCTGTGGTAAGCAGTTCCTGCCCCGGCTCAGGGCCAAGAACAGTTGGAACAGCAGAATAT
GGGCCAAACAGGATATCTGTGGTAAGCAGTTCCTGCCCCGGCTCAGGGCCAAGAACAGATGGTCCCCAGA
TGCGGTCCCGCCCTCAGCAGTTTCTAGAGAACCATCAGATGTTTCCAGGGTGCCCCAAGGACCTGAAATG
ACCCTGTGCCTTATTTGAACTAACCAATCAGTTCGCTTCTCGCTTCTGTTCGCGCGCTTCTGCTCCCCGA
GCTCAATAAAAGAGCCCACAACCCCTCACTCGGCGCGCCAGTCCTCCGATAGACTGCGTCGCCCGGGTAC
CCGTGTTCTCAATAAACCCTCTTGCAGTTGCATCCGACTCGTGGTCTCGCTGTTCCTTGGGAGGGTCTCC
TCTGAGTGATTGACTGCCCACCTCGGGGGTCTTTCATTCTCGAGCAGCTTGGCGTAATCATGGTCATAGC
TGTTTCCTGTGTGAAATTGTTATCCGCTCACAATTCCACACAACATACGAGCCGGAAGCATAAAGTGTAA
AGCCTGGGGTGCCTAATGAGTGAGCTAACTCACATTAATTGCGTTGCGCTCACTGCCCGCTTTCCAGTCG
GGAAACCTGTCGTGCCAGCTGCATTAATGAATCGGCCAACGCGCGGGGAGAGGCGGTTTGCGTATTGGGC
GCTCTTCCGCTTCCTCGCTCACTGACTCGCTGCGCTCGGTCGTTCGGCTGCGGCGAGCGGTATCAGCTCA
CTCAAAGGCGGTAATACGGTTATCCACAGAATCAGGGGATAACGCAGGAAAGAACATGTGAGCAAAAGGC
CAGCAAAAGGCCAGGAACCGTAAAAAGGCCGCGTTGCTGGCGTTTTTCCATAGGCTCCGCCCCCCTGACG
AGCATCACAAAAATCGACGCTCAAGTCAGAGGTGGCGAAACCCGACAGGACTATAAAGATACCAGGCGTT
TCGCCCTGGAAGCTCCCTCGTGCGCTCTCCTGTTCCGACCCTGCCGCTTACCGGATACCTGTCCGCCTTT
CTCCCTTCGGGAAGCGTGGCGCTTTCTCATAGCTCACGCTGTAGGTATCTCAGTTCGGTGTAGGTCGTTC
GCTCCAAGCTGGGCTGTGTGCACGAACCCCCCGTTCAGCCCGACCGCTGCGCCTTATCCGGTAACTATCG
TCTTGAGTCCAACCCGGTAAGACACGACTTATCGCCACTGGCAGCAGCCACTGGTAACAGGATTAGCAGA
GCGAGGTATGTAGGCGGTGCTACAGAGTTCTTGAAGTGGTGGCCTAACTACGGCTACACTAGAAGAACAG
TATTTGGTATCTGCGCTCTGCTGAAGCCAGTTACCTTCGGAAAAAGAGTTGGTAGCTCTTGATCCGGCAA
ACAAACCACCGCTGGTAGCGGTGGTTTTTTTGTTTGCAAGCAGCAGATTACGCGCAGAAAAAAAGGATCT
CAAGAAGATCCTTTGATCTTTTCTACGGGGTCTGACGCTCAGTGGAACGAAAACTCACGTTAAGGGATTT
TGGTCATGAGATTATCAAAAAGGATCTTCACCTAGATCCTTTTAAATTAAAAATGAAGTTTTAAATCAAT
CTAAAGTATATATGAGTAAACTTGGTCTGACAGTTACCAATGCTTAATCAGTGAGGCACCTATCTCAGCG
ATCTGTCTATTTCGTTCATCCATAGTTGCCTGACTCCCCGTCGTGTAGATAACTACGATACGGGAGGGCT
TACCATCTGGCCCCAGTGCTGCAATGATACCGCGAGACCCACGCTCACCGGCTCCAGATTTATCAGCAAT
AAACCAGCCAGCCGGAAGGGCCGAGCGCAGAAGTGGTCCTGCAACTTTATCCGCCTCCATCCAGTCTATT
AATTGTTGCCGGGAAGCTAGAGTAAGTAGTTCGCCAGTTAATAGTTTGCGCAACGTTGTTGCCATTGCTA
CAGGCATCGTGGTGTCACGCTCGTCGTTTGGTATGGCTTCATTCAGCTCCGGTTCCCAACGATCAAGGCG
AGTTACATGATCCCCCATGTTGTGCAAAAAAGCGGTTAGCTCCTTCGGTCCTCCGATCGTTGTCAGAAGT
AAGTTGGCCGCAGTGTTATCACTCATGGTTATGGCAGCACTGCATAATTCTCTTACTGTCATGCCATCCG
TAAGATGCTTTTCTGTGACTGGTGAGTACTCAACCAAGTCATTCTGAGAATAGTGTATGCGGCGACCGAG
TTGCTCTTGCCCGGCGTCAATACGGGATAATACCGCGCCACATAGCAGAACTTTAAAAGTGCTCATCATT
GGAAAACGTTCTTCGGGGCGAAAACTCTCAAGGATCTTACCGCTGTTGAGATCCAGTTCGATGTAACCCA
CTCGTGCACCCAACTGATCTTCAGCATCTTTTACTTTCACCAGCGTTTCTGGGTGAGCAAAAACAGGAAG
GCAAAATGCCGCAAAAAAGGGAATAAGGGCGACACGGAAATGTTGAATACTCATACTCTTCCTTTTTCAA
TATTATTGAAGCATTTATCAGGGTTATTGTCTCATGAGCGGATACATATTTGAATGTATTTAGAAAAATA
AACAAATAGGGGTTCCGCGCACATTTCCCCGAAAAGTGCCACCTGACGTCTAAGAAACCATTATTATCAT
GACATTAACCTATAAAAATAGGCGTATCACGAGGCCCTTTCGTCTCGCGCGTTTCGGTGATGACGGTGAA
AACCTCTGACACATGCAGCTCCCGGAGACGGTCACAGCTTGTCTGTAAGCGGATGCCGGGAGCAGACAAG
CCCGTCAGGGCGCGTCAGCGGGTGTTGGCGGGTGTCGGGGCTGGCTTAACTATGCGGCATCAGAGCAGAT
TGTACTGAGAGTGCACCATATGCGGTGTGAAATACCGCACAGATGCGTAAGGAGAAAATACCGCATCAGG
CGCCATTCGCCATTCAGGCTGCGCAACTGTTGGGAAGGGCGATCGGTGCGGGCCTCTTCGCTATTACGCC
AGCTGGCGAAAGGGGGATGTGCTGCAAGGCGATTAAGTTGGGTAACGCCAGGGTTTTCCCAGTCACGACG
TTGTAAAACGACGGCCAGTGAATTAGTACTCTAGCTTAAGTAACGCCATTTTGCAAGGCATGGAAAATAC
ATAACTGAGAATAGAGAAGTTCAGATCAA
